Addgene plasmid #38816: RRAS2
Purpose: Bacterial expression for structure determination; may not be full ORF
Depositing lab: Nicola Burgess-Brown. Depositing organization: University of Oxford.
Backbone
  Vector backbone: pNIC28-Bsa4
  Backbone manufacturer: SGC
  Vector type: Bacterial Expression
Growth in bacteria
  Bacterial resistance: Kanamycin, 50 μg/mL
  Growth temperature: 37°C
  Growth strain: Mach1
  Copy number: Low Copy
Gene/Insert
  Gene/Insert name: RRAS2 (alt names: related RAS viral (r-ras) oncogene homolog 2; PDB:2ERY)
  Species: H. sapiens (human)
  Insert size (bp): 607
  Entrez Gene: Rras2 (a.k.a. 2610016H24Rik, C86394, TC21)
  Tag / fusion protein: His Tev (N terminal on insert)
  Cloning method: Ligation Independent Cloning
  Sequencing primers: 5′ T7; 3′ T7-term
Terms and licenses: Academic/Nonprofit Terms; Industry Terms: Not Available to Industry
How to cite: RRAS2 was a gift from Nicola Burgess-Brown (Addgene plasmid # 38816 ; http://n2t.net/addgene:38816 ; RRID:Addgene_38816)
