[The description below was written by a language model from this plasmid's Addgene catalogue record.]
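Description:
RRAS2 is a bacterial expression plasmid built on the pNIC28-Bsa4 backbone from the SGC, made to produce recombinant human RRAS2 protein for structure determination. It is propagated in E. coli under kanamycin selection and is recorded as a low-copy plasmid. The record does not list the origin of replication or other backbone features, and no feature table is supplied.

The insert is a roughly 607 bp fragment of human RRAS2 (related RAS viral oncogene homolog 2, also known as TC21), a small Ras-family GTPase. The record cautions that the insert may not be the full open reading frame, which is typical of constructs trimmed to a well-behaved domain for crystallography, and the alternative names cite an associated PDB structure entry. The linked Entrez Gene entry uses mouse-style nomenclature and aliases, although the species is given as human. The fragment was introduced by ligation independent cloning and carries an N-terminal His tag followed by a TEV protease site, so the protein can be purified by immobilised metal affinity chromatography and the tag then cleaved off.

The promoter is not explicitly stated. However, the listed sequencing primers are T7 and T7-term, which suggests the insert sits between a T7 promoter and T7 terminator. If so, expression would need a host strain that supplies T7 RNA polymerase, whereas the recorded growth strain, Mach1, is a cloning host. The construct is suited to producing RRAS2 protein for structural and biochemical studies.
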