>Addgene plasmid #38816 | RRAS2 | depositor partial sequence | sequence record 48873 | RRAS2 sequence 607 bps
ATGCACCATCATCATCATCATTCTTCTGGTGTAGATCTGGGTACCGAGAACCTGTACTTCCAATCCATGC
AGGAGAAGTACCGGCTCGTGGTGGTCGGCGGGGGCGGCGTGGGCAAGTCGGCGCTCACCATCCAGTTCAT
CCAGTCCTATTTTGTAACGGATTATGATCCAACCATTGAAGATTCTTACACAAAGCAGTGTGTGATAGAT
GACAGAGCAGCCCGGCTAGATATTTTGGATACAGCAGGACAAGAAGAGTTTGGAGCCATGAGAGAACAGT
ATATGAGGACTGGCGAAGGCTTCCTGTTGGTCTTTTCAGTCACAGATAGAGGCAGTTTTGAAGAAATCTA
TAAGTTTCAAAGACAGATTCTCAGAGTAAAGGATCGTGATGAGTTCCCAATGATTTTAATTGGTAATAAA
GCAGATCTGGATCATCAAAGACAGGTAACACAGGAAGAAGGACAACAGTTAGCACGGCAGCTTAAGGTAA
CATACATGGAGGCATCAGCAAAGATTAGGATGAATGTAGATCAAGCTTTCCATGAACTTGTCCGGGTTAT
CAGGAAATTTCAAGAGCAGTGACAGTAAAGGTGGATACGGATCCGAA
