>Addgene plasmid #38816 | RRAS2 | addgene partial sequence | sequence record 50273 | T7 5'-TAATACGACTCACTATAGGG-3'
TTCTTCTGGTGTAGATCTGGGTACCGAGAACCTGTACTTCCAATCCATGCAGGAGAAGTACCGGCTCGTG
GTGGTCGGCGGGGGCGGCGTGGGCAAGTCGGCGCTCACCATCCAGTTCATCCAGTCCTATTTTGTAACGG
ATTATGATCCAACCATTGAAGATTCTTACACAAAGCAGTGTGTGATAGATGACAGAGCAGCCCGGCTAGA
TATTTTGGATACAGCAGGACAAGAAGAGTTTGGAGCCATGAGAGAACAGTATATGAGGACTGGCGAAGGC
TTCCTGTTGGTCTTTTCAGTCACAGATAGAGGCAGTTTTGAAGAAATCTATAAGTTTCAAAGACAGATTC
TCAGAGTAAAGGATCGTGATGAGTTCCCAATGATTTTAATTGGTAATAAAGCAGATCTGGATCATCAAAG
ACAGGTAACACAGGAAGAAGGACAACAGTTAGCACGGCAGCTTAAGGTAACATACATGGAGGCATCAGCA
AAGATTAGGATGAATGTAGATCAAGCTTTCCATGAACTTGTCCGGGTTATCAGGAAATTTCAAGAGCAGT
GACAGTAAAGGTGGATACGGATCCGAATTCGAGCTCCGTCGACAAGCTTGCGGCCGCACTCGAGCACCAC
CACCACCACCACTGAGATCCGGCTGCTAACAAAGCCCGAAAGGAAGCTGAGTTGGCTGCTGCCACCGCTG
AGCAATAACTAGCATAACCCCTTGGGGCCTCCTAAACGGGGTCTTGTGGGGGTTTTTTGCTGAAAGGGAG
GAACTATATCCGGATTGGCGAATGGGGACGCGCCCCTGGTAGCGGC
