>Addgene plasmid #38816 | RRAS2 | addgene partial sequence | sequence record 50274 | T7_term
CTTGTCGACGGAGCTCGAATTCGGATCCGTATCCACCTTTACTGTCACTGCTCTTGAAATTTCCTGATAA
CCCGGACAAGTTCATGGAAAGCTTGATCTACATTCATCCTAATCTTTGCTGATGCCTCCATGTATGTTAC
CTTAAGCTGCCGTGCTAACTGTTGTCCTTCTTCCTGTGTTACCTGTCTTTGATGATCCAGATCTGCTTTA
TTACCAATTAAAATCATTGGGAACTCATCACGATCCTTTACTCTGAGAATCTGTCTTTGAAACTTATAGA
TTTCTTCAAAACTGCCTCTATCTGTGACTGAAAAGACCAACAGGAAGCCTTCGCCAGTCCTCATATACTG
TTCTCTCATGGCTCCAAACTCTTCTTGTCCTGCTGTATCCAAAATATCTAGCCGGGCTGCTCTGTCATCT
ATCACACACTGCTTTGTGTAAGAATCTTCAATGGTTGGATCATAATCCGTTACAAAATAGGACTGGATGA
ACTGGATGGTGAGCGCCGACTTGCCCACGCCGCCCCCGCCGACCACCACGAGCCGGTACTTCTCCTGCAT
GGATTGGAAGTACAGGTTCTCGGTACCCAGATCTACACCAGAAGAATGATGATGATGATGGTGCATATGT
ATATCTCCTTCTTAAAGTTAAACAAAATTATTTCTAGAGGGGAATTGTTATCCGCTCACAATTCCCCTAT
AGTGAGTCGTATTAATTTCGCGGGATCGAGATCTCGATCCTCTACGCCGGACGCATCGTGGGCCCGGCAT
CACCCGGCGCCCACAGG
